>Addgene plasmid #243784 | mGreenLantern-A OR S OR T-SpyTag | addgene full sequence | sequence record 486044 | Addgene NGS Result
TGGCGAATGGG
[124 nt withheld, positions 12-135]
C
[91 nt withheld, positions 137-227]
A
[49 nt withheld, positions 229-277]
CCTTTGACGTTGGAGTCCACGTTCTTT
[37 nt withheld, positions 305-341]
ACCCTATCTCGGTCTATTCTTTTGATTTATAAGGGATTTTGCCGATTTCGGCCTATTGGTTAAAAAATGA
GCTGATTTAACAAAAATTTAACGCGAATTTTAACAAAATATTAACGTTTACAATTTCAGGTGGCACTTTT
CGGGGAAATGTGCGCGGAACCCCTATTTGTTTATTTTTCTAAATACATTCAAATATGTATCCGCTCATGA
ATTAATTCTTAGAAAAACTCATCGAGCATCAAATGAAACTGCAATTTATTCATATCAGGATTATCAATAC
CATATTTTTGAAAAAGCCGTTTCTGTAATGAAGGAGAAAACTCACCGAGGCAGTTCCATAGGATGGCAAG
ATCCTGGTATCGGTCTGCGATTCCGACTCGTCCAACATCAATACAACCTATTAATTTCCCCTCGTCAAAA
ATAAGGTTATCAAGTGAGAAATCACCATGAGTGACGACTGAATCCGGTGAGAATGGCAAAAGTTTATGCA
TTTCTTTCCAGACTTGTTCAACAGGCCAGCCATTACGCTCGTCATCAAAATCACTCGCATCAACCAAACC
GTTATTCATTCGTGATTGCGCCTGAGCGAGACGAAATACGCGATCGCTGTTAAAAGGACAATTACAAACA
GGAATCGAATGCAACCGGCGCAGGAACACTGCCAGCGCATCAACAATATTTTCACCTGAATCAGGATATT
CTTCTAATACCTGGAATGCTGTTTTCCCGGGGATCGCAGTGGTGAGTAACCATGCATCATCAGGAGTACG
GATAAAATGCTTGATGGTCGGAAGAGGCATAAATTCCGTCAGCCAGTTTAGTCTGACCATCTCATCTGTA
ACATCATTGGCAACGCTACCTTTGCCATGTTTCAGAAACAACTCTGGCGCATCGGGCTTCCCATACAATC
GATAGATTGTCGCACCTGATTGCCCGACATTATCGCGAGCCCATTTATACCCATATAAATCAGCATCCAT
GTTGGAATTTAATCGCGGCCTAGAGCAAGACGTTTCCCGTTGAATATGGCTCATAACACCCCTTGTATTA
CTGTTTATGTAAGCAGACAGTTTTATTGTTCATGACCAAAATCCCTTAACGTGAGTTTTCGTTCCACTGA
GCGTCAGACCCCGTAGAAAAGATCAAAGGATCTTCTTGAGATCCTTTTTTTCTGCGCGTAATCTGCTGCT
TGCAAACAAAAAAACCACCGCTACCAGCGGTGGTTTGTTTGCCGGATCAAGAGCTACCAACTCTTTTTCC
GAAGGTAACTGGCTTCAGCAGAGCGCAGATACCAAATACTGTCCTTCTAGTGTAGCCGTAGTTAGGCCAC
CACTTCAAGAACTCTGTAGCACCGCCTACATACCTCGCTCTGCTAATCCTGTTACCAGTGGCTGCTGCCA
GTGGCGATAAGTCGTGTCTTACCGGGTTGGACTCAAGACGATAGTTACCGGATAAGGCGCAGCGGTCGGG
CTGAACGGGGGGTTCGTGCACACAGCCCAGCTTGGAGCGAACGACCTACACCGAACTGAGATACCTACAG
CGTGAGCTATGAGAAAGCGCCACGCTTCCCGAAGGGAGAAAGGCGGACAGGTATCCGGTAAGCGGCAGGG
TCGGAACAGGAGAGCGCACGAGGGAGCTTCCAGGGGGAAACGCCTGGTATCTTTATAGTCCTGTCGGGTT
TCGCCACCTCTGACTTGAGCGTCGATTTTTGTGATGCTCGTCAGGGGGGCGGAGCCTATGGAAAAACGCC
AGCAACGCGGCCTTTTTACGGTTCCTGGCCTTTTGCTGGCCTTTTGCTCACATGTTCTTTCCTGCGTTAT
CCCCTGATTCTGTGGATAACCGTATTACCGCCTTTGAGTGAGCTGATACCGCTCGCCGCAGCCGAACGAC
CGAGCGCAGCGAGTCAGTGAGCGAGGAAGCGGAAGAGCGCCTGATGCGGTATTTTCTCCTTACGCATCTG
TGCGGTATTTCACACCGCATATATGGTGCACTCTCAGTACAATCTGCTCTGATGCCGCATAGTTAAGCCA
GTATACACTCCGCTATCGCTACGTGACTGGGTCATGGCTGCGCCCCGACACCCGCCAACACCCGCTGACG
CGCCCTGACGGGCTTGTCTGCTCCCGGCATCCGCTTACAGACAAGCTGTGACCGTCTCCGGGAGCTGCAT
GTGTCAGAGGTTTTCACCGTCATCACCGAAACGCGCGAGGCAGCTGCGGTAAAGCTCATCAGCGTGGTCG
TGAAGCGATTCACAGATGTCTGCCTGTTCATCCGCGTCCAGCTCGTTGAGTTTCTCCAGAAGCGTTAATG
TCTGGCTTCTGATAAAGCGGGCCATGTTAAGGGCGGTTTTTTCCTGTTTGGTCACTGATGCCTCCGTGTA
AGGGGGATTTCTGTTCATGGGGGTAATGATACCGATGAAACGAGAGAGGATGCTCACGATACGGGTTACT
GATGATGAACATGCCCGGTTACTGGAACGTTGTGAGGGTAAACAACTGGCGGTATGGATGCGGCGGGACC
AGAGAAAAATCACTCAGGGTCAATGCCAGCGCTTCGTTAATACAGATGTAGGTGTTCCACAGGGTAGCCA
GCAGCATCCTGCGATGCAGATCCGGAACATAATGGTGCAGGGCGCTGACTTCCGCGTTTCCAGACTTTAC
GAAACACGGAAACCGAAGACCATTCATGTTGTTGCTCAGGTCGCAGACGTTTTGCAGCAGCAGTCGCTTC
ACGTTCGCTCGCGTATCGGTGATTCATTCTGCTAACCAGTAAGGCAACCCCGCCAGCCTAGCCGGGTCCT
CAACGACAGGAGCACGATCATGCGCACCCGTGGGGCCGCCATGCCGGCGATAATGGCCTGCTTCTCGCCG
AAACGTTTGGTGGCGGGACCAGTGACGAAGGCTTGAGCGAGGGCGTGCAAGATTCCGAATACCGCAAGCG
ACAGGCCGATCATCGTCGCGCTCCAGCGAAAGCGGTCCTCGCCGAAAATGACCCAGAGCGCTGCCGGCAC
CTGTCCTACGAGTTGCATGATAAAGAAGACAGTCATAAGTGCGGCGACGATAGTCATGCCCCGCGCCCAC
CGGAAGGAGCTGACTGGGTTGAAGGCTCTCAAGGGCATCGGTCGAGATCCCGGTGCCTAATGAGTGAGCT
AACTTACATTAATTGCGTTGCGCTCACTGCCCGCTTTCCAGTCGGGAAACCTGTCGTGCCAGCTGCATTA
ATGAATCGGCCAACGCGCGGGGAGAGGCGGTTTGCGTATTGGGCGCCAGGGTGGTTTTTCTTTTCACCAG
TGAGACGGGCAACAGCTGATTGCCCTTCACCGCCTGGCCCTGAGAGAGTTGCAGCAAGCGGTCCACGCTG
GTTTGCCCCAGCAGGCGAAAATCCTGTTTGATGGTGGTTAACGGCGGGATATAACATGAGCTGTCTTCGG
TATCGTCGTATCCCACTACCGAGATGTCCGCACCAACGCGCAGCCCGGACTCGGTAATGGCGCGCATTGC
GCCCAGCGCCATCTGATCGTTGGCAACCAGCATCGCAGTGGGAACGATGCCCTCATTCAGCATTTGCATG
GTTTGTTGAAAACCGGACATGGCACTCCAGTCGCCTTCCCGTTCCGCTATCGGCTGAATTTGATTGCGAG
TGAGATATTTATGCCAGCCAGCCAGACGCAGACGCGCCGAGACAGAACTTAATGGGCCCGCTAACAGCGC
GATTTGCTGGTGACCCAATGCGACCAGATGCTCCACGCCCAGTCGCGTACCGTCTTCATGGGAGAAAATA
ATACTGTTGATGGGTGTCTGGTCAGAGACATCAAGAAATAACGCCGGAACATTAGTGCAGGCAGCTTCCA
CAGCAATGGCATCCTGGTCATCCAGCGGATAGTTAATGATCAGCCCACTGACGCGTTGCGCGAGAAGATT
GTGCACCGCCGCTTTACAGGCTTCGACGCCGCTTCGTTCTACCATCGACACCACCACGCTGGCACCCAGT
TGATCGGCGCGAGATTTAATCGCCGCGACAATTTGCGACGGCGCGTGCAGGGCCAGACTGGAGGTGGCAA
CGCCAATCAGCAACGACTGTTTGCCCGCCAGTTGTTGTGCCACGCGGTTGGGAATGTAATTCAGCTCCGC
CATCGCCGCTTCCACTTTTTCCCGCGTTTTCGCAGAAACGTGGCTGGCCTGGTTCACCACGCGGGAAACG
GTCTGATAAGAGACACCGGCATACTCTGCGACATCGTATAACGTTACTGGTTTCACATTCACCACCCTGA
ATTGACTCTCTTCCGGGCGCTATCATGCCATACCGCGAAAGGTTTTGCGCCATTCGATGGTGTCCGGGAT
CTCGACGCTCTCCCTTATGCGACTCCTGCATTAGGAAGCAGCCCAGTAGTAGGTTGAGGCCGTTGAGCAC
CGCCGCCGCAAGGAATGGTGCATGCAAGGAGATGGCGCCCAACAGTCCCCCGGCCACGGGGCCTGCCACC
ATACCCACGCCGAAACAAGCGCTCATGAGCCCGAAGTGGCGAGCCCGATCTTCCCCATCGGTGATGTCGG
CGATATAGGCGCCAGCAACCGCACCTGTGGCGCCGGTGATGCCGGCCACGATGCGTCCGGCGTAGAGGAT
CGAGATCGATCTCGATCCCGCGAAATTAATACGACTCACTATAGGGGAATTGTGAGCGGATAACAATTCC
CCTCTAGAAATAATTTTGTTTAACTTTAAGAAGGAGATATACATATGGGGTCATCTATGGTAAGTAAAGG
AGAAGAGTTGTTTACGGGTGTCGTGCCGATTTTGGTCGAGCTTGATGGTGACGTGAACGGTCATAAGTTC
AGCGTTCGTGGTGAAGGTGAAGGCGACGCTACCAATGGTAAACTGACCTTGAAGTTCATCTGCACCACGG
GTAAGTTGCCAGTACCGTGGCCGACCTTGGTCACCACGTTAGGTTATGGTGTGGCGTGTTTTGCCCGTTA
CCCGGACCACATGAAACAACATGATTTTTTTAAAAGCGCAATGCCGGAAGGTTATGTTCAAGAGCGCACC
ATTAGCTTTAAGGACGATGGCACCTATAAGACTCGCGCAGAGGTGAAATTCGAGGGCGACACCCTCGTTA
ATCGTATTGTTCTGAAGGGTATCGATTTCAAGGAGGACGGTAATATTCTGGGTCATAAACTGGAATATAA
CTTCAACAGCCACAAGGTGTATATCACAGCCGATAAACAAAAAAACGGCATCAAAGCGAATTTTAAGACC
CGTCATAACGTTGAGGACGGTGGGGTGCAGCTGGCTGACCACTACCAGCAAAACACCCCGATCGGTGACG
GCCCCGTACTGCTGCCGGACAACCACTACCTGAGCCACCAGAGCAAACTGAGCAAGGACCCGAATGAAAA
ACGTGATCACATGGTTCTGAAAGAGCGTGTTACTGCGGCAGGTATTACCCATGATATGGATGAACTGTAC
AAGGGTGGCAGTGGCGGTTCAGGAGGCTCGCTGGCGGAAACCGGTGGCGGATCCGGCGGTTCTGGCGGGT
CGCTGCCGGAGAGCGGTGGCGGCTCCGGGGGCTCTGGCGGTAGCGAAAACCTGTACTTCCAGAGCGGCGG
TTCCGGTGGCTCCGGCGGTTCTAGAGGCGTGCCGCATATCGTGATGGTTGATGCGTACAAGCGCTACAAA
GGTGGCAGCGGTGGCTCTGGCGGCAGCCACCACCATCACCACCATTAACTCGAGCACCACCACCACCACC
ACTGAGATCCGGCTGCTAACAAAGCCCGAAAGGAAGCTGAGTTGGCTGCTGCCACCGCTGAGCAATAACT
AGCATAACCCCTTGGGGCCTCTAAACGGGTCTTGAGGGGTTTTTTGCTGAAAGGAGGAACTATATCCGGA
T
Features (pLannotate 1.2.2; 20 found; start..end, strand, type, name):
     12..467     +  rep_origin     f1 ori (sequence partly withheld): f1 bacteriophage origin of replication; arrow indicates direction of (+) strand synthesis
    494..551     +  promoter       AmpR promoter (fragment): bla
    560..1375    -  CDS            KanR: aminoglycoside phosphotransferase; aph(3')-Ia; confers resistance to kanamycin in bacteria or G418 (Geneticin®) in eukaryotes
   1497..2085    +  rep_origin     ori: high-copy-number ColE1/pMB1/pBR322/pUC origin of replication
   2271..2413    -  misc_feature   bom: basis of mobility region from pBR322
   2515..2706    -  CDS            rop: Rop protein, which maintains plasmids at low copy number; rop
   2723..3103    +  CDS            YPB1_ECOLX: Protein predicted: Swiss-Prot protein existence level 4. From Escherichia coli.
   3175..3466    -  CDS            TcR (fragment): tetracycline efflux protein; tet; confers resistance to tetracycline
   3481..3502    -  protein_bind   CAP binding site: CAP binding activates transcription in the presence of cAMP. E. coli catabolite activator protein
   3515..4597    -  CDS            lacI: lac repressor; lacI; The lac repressor binds to the lac operator to inhibit transcription in E. coli. This inhibition can be relieved by adding lactose or isopropyl-β-D-thiogalactopyranoside (IPTG).
   4598..4675    -  promoter       lacI promoter: lacI
   4683..4962    -  CDS            TcR (fragment): tetracycline efflux protein; tet; confers resistance to tetracycline
   4988..5006    +  promoter       T7 promoter: promoter for bacteriophage T7 RNA polymerase
   5007..5031    +  protein_bind   lac operator: The lac repressor binds to the lac operator to inhibit transcription in E. coli. This inhibition can be relieved by adding lactose or isopropyl-β-D-thiogalactopyranoside (IPTG). lac repressor encoded by lacI
   5046..5068    +  RBS            RBS: efficient ribosome binding site from bacteriophage T7 gene 10 (Olins and Rangwala, 1989)
   5088..5804    +  CDS            mClover1.5: mClover1.5 is a fluorescent protein published in 2016, derived from Aequorea victoria. It is reported to be a monomer.
   5916..5933    +  CDS            TEV site (fragment): tobacco etch virus (TEV) protease recognition and cleavage site
   6066..6083    +  CDS            9xHis (fragment): 9xHis affinity tag
   6093..6142    +  CDS            SET1 (fragment): solubility-enhancement tag derived from T7 phage gene 10B
   6150..6197    +  terminator     T7 terminator: transcription terminator for bacteriophage T7 RNA polymerase
