[The description below was written by a language model from this plasmid's Addgene catalogue record and pLannotate feature annotations shown in this document.]
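Description:
mGreenLantern-A OR S OR T-SpyTag is a bacterial expression plasmid of about 6.2 kb built on the pET-29b(+) backbone. It carries a kanamycin resistance gene (aph(3')-Ia) for selection, a ColE1/pBR322-type origin with the bom site and rop gene, and an f1 phage origin. The catalogue lists it as high copy, although rop normally moderates copy number in pET vectors. Expression follows the standard pET arrangement: a T7 promoter with an adjacent lac operator, the T7 gene 10 ribosome binding site, and a T7 terminator, with a plasmid-borne lacI gene supplying repressor. Transcription therefore depends on T7 RNA polymerase supplied by the host and is inducible with IPTG. The short tetracycline-resistance fragments and other small annotated hits appear to be backbone remnants rather than functional elements.

The synthetic insert encodes a single fusion protein. According to the depositor, it consists of a short MGSS leader, the green fluorescent protein mGreenLantern, then recognition sequences for sortase eSrtA(2A9), sortase eSrtA(4S9) and TEV protease, followed by SpyTag003 and a C-terminal 6xHis tag, with each module separated by triple GGS linkers. The automated annotation labels the fluorescent protein as mClover1.5, presumably a match to a related Aequorea-derived variant, and detects the TEV site and His tag. The sortase motifs and SpyTag are not annotated.

SpyTag allows covalent tethering to a material, presumably one displaying SpyCatcher, while the His tag permits affinity purification. Because the three cleavable sites lie in series between the cargo and the anchor, cutting any one of them frees mGreenLantern. This gives a three-input OR logic for release, used in work on Boolean logic-gated protein presentation from biomaterials.
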