Addgene plasmid #243784: mGreenLantern-A OR S OR T-SpyTag
Purpose: Expresses multifunctional construct enabling the OR OR-gated release of mGreenLantern from materials in response to sortase eSrtA(2A9) OR sortase eSrtA(4S9) OR TEV treatment. Contains a SpyTag for material tethering.
Depositing lab: Cole DeForest. Depositing organization: University of Washington. Publication: Boolean logic-gated protein presentation through autonomously compiled molecular topology. Gharios R, Ross ML, Li A, Kottantharayil SP, Hoye J, DeForest CA. Nat Chem Biol. 2025 Oct 9. doi: 10.1038/s41589-025-02037-5. PubMed 41068299.
Backbone
  Vector backbone: pET 29b (+)
  Vector type: Bacterial Expression
Growth in bacteria
  Bacterial resistance: Kanamycin, 50 μg/mL
  Growth temperature: 37°C
  Growth strain: DH5alpha
  Copy number: High Copy
Gene/Insert
  Gene/Insert name: mGreenLantern
  Species: Synthetic
  Tag / fusion protein: 6x His tag (C terminal on insert)
  Cloning method: Restriction Enzyme; 5′ cloning site Unknown (unknown if destroyed)
Terms and licenses: Academic/Nonprofit Terms; Industry Terms: Not Available to Industry
Depositor comments: MGSS-mGreenLantern-GGS(x3)-2A9c-GGS(x3)-4S9c-GGS(x3)-TEVc-GGS(x3)-SpyTag003-GGS(x3)-6xHis
How to cite: mGreenLantern-A OR S OR T-SpyTag was a gift from Cole DeForest (Addgene plasmid # 243784 ; http://n2t.net/addgene:243784 ; RRID:Addgene_243784)
